Addgene plasmid #121242: pUC57-Kan_BR32_00090231
Purpose: Level 0 Golden-Gate compatible vector
Depositing lab: Sophien Kamoun. Depositing organization: Sainsbury Laboratory, Norwich. Publication: A Clone Resource of Magnaporthe oryzae Effectors That Share Sequence and Structural Similarities Across Host-Specific Lineages. Petit-Houdenot Y, Langner T, Harant A, Win J, Kamoun S. Mol Plant Microbe Interact. 2020 Aug;33(8):1032-1035. doi: 10.1094/MPMI-03-20-0052-A. Epub 2020 Jun 22. PubMed 32460610.
Backbone
  Vector backbone: pUC57-Kan
  Backbone size w/o insert (bp): 2626
  Vector type: Golden Gate
  Selectable markers: lacZ
Growth in bacteria
  Bacterial resistance: Kanamycin, 50 μg/mL
  Growth temperature: 37°C
  Growth strain: DH5alpha
  Copy number: High Copy
Gene/Insert
  Gene/Insert name: BR32_00090231
  Mutation: Magnaporthe oryzae
  Cloning method: Restriction Enzyme; 5′ cloning site EcoRV (unknown if destroyed); 3′ cloning site EcoRV (unknown if destroyed)
  Sequencing primers: 5′ M13Fw; 3′ M13Rv
Terms and licenses: Academic/Nonprofit Terms; Industry Terms: Not Available to Industry
How to cite: pUC57-Kan_BR32_00090231 was a gift from Sophien Kamoun (Addgene plasmid # 121242 ; http://n2t.net/addgene:121242 ; RRID:Addgene_121242)
