[The description below was written by a language model from this plasmid's Addgene catalogue record and pLannotate feature annotations shown in this document.]
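Description:
pUC57-Kan_BR32_00090231 is a small, high-copy E. coli cloning plasmid that serves as a Level 0 module for Golden Gate assembly. It is built on the pUC57-Kan backbone (2,626 bp without insert; 3,118 bp in the deposited full sequence) and replicates from a ColE1/pUC-type origin. Selection is by kanamycin, through an aph(3')-Ia aminoglycoside phosphotransferase gene that the annotation places downstream of the bla (AmpR) promoter. Short remnants of bom, rop and lacI are also detected; these are backbone fragments rather than functional elements.

The insert, BR32_00090231, is a sequence from the fungus Magnaporthe oryzae (the species appears in the record's mutation field). The associated publication describes a clone resource of M. oryzae effectors that share sequence and structural similarities across host-specific lineages, so this plasmid is presumably one effector entry in that collection. The record gives no further description of the encoded protein. The fragment was placed at the EcoRV site in the lacZα region. In the feature table it is not annotated as a feature, but it corresponds to the unannotated gap between the remaining lacZα fragment and the lac operator, lac promoter and CAP binding site. Interruption of lacZα fits with lacZ being listed as the screening marker, and the M13 forward and reverse priming sites flanking the region are used to sequence the insert.

As a Level 0 part, the plasmid is a storage and donor vector with no eukaryotic or dedicated expression elements. The effector module is meant to be released and combined with promoters, tags and terminators in higher-level Golden Gate assemblies. The record does not state which Type IIS enzyme or overhangs are used.
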