Features (pLannotate 1.2.2; 10 found; start..end, strand, type, name):
    137..236     +  misc_feature   bom (fragment): basis of mobility region from pBR322
    242..399     -  CDS            lacZα (fragment): LacZα fragment of β-galactosidase; lacZ fragment
    966..982     -  protein_bind   lac operator: The lac repressor binds to the lac operator to inhibit transcription in E. coli. This inhibition can be relieved by adding lactose or isopropyl-β-D-thiogalactopyranoside (IPTG). lac repressor encoded by lacI
    990..1020    -  promoter       lac promoter: promoter for the E. coli lac operon
   1035..1056    -  protein_bind   CAP binding site: CAP binding activates transcription in the presence of cAMP. E. coli catabolite activator protein
   1069..1161    -  CDS            lacI (fragment): lac repressor; lacI; The lac repressor binds to the lac operator to inhibit transcription in E. coli. This inhibition can be relieved by adding lactose or isopropyl-β-D-thiogalactopyranoside (IPTG).
   1344..1932    -  rep_origin     ori: high-copy-number ColE1/pMB1/pBR322/pUC origin of replication
   2103..2918    -  CDS            KanR: aminoglycoside phosphotransferase; aph(3')-Ia; confers resistance to kanamycin in bacteria or G418 (Geneticin®) in eukaryotes
   2919..3023    -  promoter       AmpR promoter: bla
   3118..35      +  CDS            rop (fragment) (across the origin): Rop protein, which maintains plasmids at low copy number; rop
>Addgene plasmid #121242 | pUC57-Kan_BR32_00090231 | depositor full sequence | sequence record 231263 | pUC57-Kan_BR32_00090231 sequence 3118 bps
TCGCGCGTTTCGGTGATGACGGTGAAAACCTCTGACACATGCAGCTCCCGGAGACGGTCACAGCTTGTCT
GTAAGCGGATGCCGGGAGCAGACAAGCCCGTCAGGGCGCGTCAGCGGGTGTTGGCGGGTGTCGGGGCTGG
CTTAACTATGCGGCATCAGAGCAGATTGTACTGAGAGTGCACCATATGCGGTGTGAAATACCGCACAGAT
GCGTAAGGAGAAAATACCGCATCAGGCGCCATTCGCCATTCAGGCTGCGCAACTGTTGGGAAGGGCGATC
GGTGCGGGCCTCTTCGCTATTACGCCAGCTGGCGAAAGGGGGATGTGCTGCAAGGCGATTAAGTTGGGTA
ACGCCAGGGTTTTCCCAGTCACGACGTTGTAAAACGACGGCCAGTGAATTGACGCGTATTGGGATGGAAC
TTGGTCTCTAATGGCTAAATTGTTGCCAACTAAAGGTCATGGTGCTCCAGATGTTTGTTTGGGTGCTATG
TATAAAAAATCTGAAGGTGTTAAAGGTCCATCTGCTGTTAGATTTGTTGCTTATCCAGGTGGTGGTGATT
CTTTTAAACATGGTGGTAAATGGATTACTGTTATGGTTACTGATGATTGTCATTTGAGAAAAACTCCAAG
AGAAACTCCAGAAGGTTATACTTGGGAAACTAAAGCTATGGCTTGGTCTGATAAACCATCTAGAGAAGTT
GTTGTTGAAAGAGTTTGGGCTATTGATGATGTTATGTTTAATAGACAAAATAAACCAGGTCAATTGGATT
CTAGATTTAGAGGTTTTGATGAAAATGGTAAAATGTTGCCAATGCCAACTAGAGGTATTTTGTTTACTTG
TAAAGTTGATTTGTCTTTGGCTATTGATGTTGTTGAATGTGATGATTGAGCTTAGAGACCAAGTTCCATC
CCAATGGCGCGCCGAGCTTGGCTCGAGCATGGTCATAGCTGTTTCCTGTGTGAAATTGTTATCCGCTCAC
AATTCCACACAACATACGAGCCGGAAGCATAAAGTGTAAAGCCTGGGGTGCCTAATGAGTGAGCTAACTC
ACATTAATTGCGTTGCGCTCACTGCCCGCTTTCCAGTCGGGAAACCTGTCGTGCCAGCTGCATTAATGAA
TCGGCCAACGCGCGGGGAGAGGCGGTTTGCGTATTGGGCGCTCTTCCGCTTCCTCGCTCACTGACTCGCT
GCGCTCGGTCGTTCGGCTGCGGCGAGCGGTATCAGCTCACTCAAAGGCGGTAATACGGTTATCCACAGAA
TCAGGGGATAACGCAGGAAAGAACATGTGAGCAAAAGGCCAGCAAAAGGCCAGGAACCGTAAAAAGGCCG
CGTTGCTGGCGTTTTTCCATAGGCTCCGCCCCCCTGACGAGCATCACAAAAATCGACGCTCAAGTCAGAG
GTGGCGAAACCCGACAGGACTATAAAGATACCAGGCGTTTCCCCCTGGAAGCTCCCTCGTGCGCTCTCCT
GTTCCGACCCTGCCGCTTACCGGATACCTGTCCGCCTTTCTCCCTTCGGGAAGCGTGGCGCTTTCTCATA
GCTCACGCTGTAGGTATCTCAGTTCGGTGTAGGTCGTTCGCTCCAAGCTGGGCTGTGTGCACGAACCCCC
CGTTCAGCCCGACCGCTGCGCCTTATCCGGTAACTATCGTCTTGAGTCCAACCCGGTAAGACACGACTTA
TCGCCACTGGCAGCAGCCACTGGTAACAGGATTAGCAGAGCGAGGTATGTAGGCGGTGCTACAGAGTTCT
TGAAGTGGTGGCCTAACTACGGCTACACTAGAAGAACAGTATTTGGTATCTGCGCTCTGCTGAAGCCAGT
TACCTTCGGAAAAAGAGTTGGTAGCTCTTGATCCGGCAAACAAACCACCGCTGGTAGCGGTGGTTTTTTT
GTTTGCAAGCAGCAGATTACGCGCAGAAAAAAAGGATCTCAAGAAGATCCTTTGATCTTTTCTACGGGGT
CTGACGCTCAGTGGAACGAAAACTCACGTTAAGGGATTTTGGTCATGAGATTATCAAAAAGGATCTTCAC
CTAGATCCTTTTAAATTAAAAATGAAGTTTTAAATCAATCTAAAGTATATATGAGTAAACTTGGTCTGAC
AGTTAGAAAAACTCATCGAGCATCAAATGAAACTGCAATTTATTCATATCAGGATTATCAATACCATATT
TTTGAAAAAGCCGTTTCTGTAATGAAGGAGAAAACTCACCGAGGCAGTTCCATAGGATGGCAAGATCCTG
GTATCGGTCTGCGATTCCGACTCGTCCAACATCAATACAACCTATTAATTTCCCCTCGTCAAAAATAAGG
TTATCAAGTGAGAAATCACCATGAGTGACGACTGAATCCGGTGAGAATGGCAAAAGTTTATGCATTTCTT
TCCAGACTTGTTCAACAGGCCAGCCATTACGCTCGTCATCAAAATCACTCGCATCAACCAAACCGTTATT
CATTCGTGATTGCGCCTGAGCGAGACGAAATACGCGATCGCTGTTAAAAGGACAATTACAAACAGGAATC
GAATGCAACCGGCGCAGGAACACTGCCAGCGCATCAACAATATTTTCACCTGAATCAGGATATTCTTCTA
ATACCTGGAATGCTGTTTTCCCAGGGATCGCAGTGGTGAGTAACCATGCATCATCAGGAGTACGGATAAA
ATGCTTGATGGTCGGAAGAGGCATAAATTCCGTCAGCCAGTTTAGTCTGACCATCTCATCTGTAACATCA
TTGGCAACGCTACCTTTGCCATGTTTCAGAAACAACTCTGGCGCATCGGGCTTCCCATACAATCGATAGA
TTGTCGCACCTGATTGCCCGACATTATCGCGAGCCCATTTATACCCATATAAATCAGCATCCATGTTGGA
ATTTAATCGCGGCCTAGAGCAAGACGTTTCCCGTTGAATATGGCTCATACTCTTCCTTTTTCAATATTAT
TGAAGCATTTATCAGGGTTATTGTCTCATGAGCGGATACATATTTGAATGTATTTAGAAAAATAAACAAA
TAGGGGTTCCGCGCACATTTCCCCGAAAAGTGCCACCTGACGTCTAAGAAACCATTATTATCATGACATT
AACCTATAAAAATAGGCGTATCACGAGGCCCTTTCGTC
