>Addgene plasmid #121242 | pUC57-Kan_BR32_00090231 | depositor partial sequence | sequence record 230736 | BR32_00090231
TTGGTCTCTAATGGCTAAATTGTTGCCAACTAAAGGTCATGGTGCTCCAGATGTTTGTTTGGGTGCTATG
TATAAAAAATCTGAAGGTGTTAAAGGTCCATCTGCTGTTAGATTTGTTGCTTATCCAGGTGGTGGTGATT
CTTTTAAACATGGTGGTAAATGGATTACTGTTATGGTTACTGATGATTGTCATTTGAGAAAAACTCCAAG
AGAAACTCCAGAAGGTTATACTTGGGAAACTAAAGCTATGGCTTGGTCTGATAAACCATCTAGAGAAGTT
GTTGTTGAAAGAGTTTGGGCTATTGATGATGTTATGTTTAATAGACAAAATAAACCAGGTCAATTGGATT
CTAGATTTAGAGGTTTTGATGAAAATGGTAAAATGTTGCCAATGCCAACTAGAGGTATTTTGTTTACTTG
TAAAGTTGATTTGTCTTTGGCTATTGATGTTGTTGAATGTGATGATTGAGCTTAGAGACCAA
