>Addgene plasmid #121242 | pUC57-Kan_BR32_00090231 | depositor partial sequence | sequence record 230737 | empty_vector
TCGCGCGTTTCGGTGATGACGGTGAAAACCTCTGACACATGCAGCTCCCGGAGACGGTCACAGCTTGTCT
GTAAGCGGATGCCGGGAGCAGACAAGCCCGTCAGGGCGCGTCAGCGGGTGTTGGCGGGTGTCGGGGCTGG
CTTAACTATGCGGCATCAGAGCAGATTGTACTGAGAGTGCACCATATGCGGTGTGAAATACCGCACAGAT
GCGTAAGGAGAAAATACCGCATCAGGCGCCATTCGCCATTCAGGCTGCGCAACTGTTGGGAAGGGCGATC
GGTGCGGGCCTCTTCGCTATTACGCCAGCTGGCGAAAGGGGGATGTGCTGCAAGGCGATTAAGTTGGGTA
ACGCCAGGGTTTTCCCAGTCACGACGTTGTAAAACGACGGCCAGTGAATTGACGCGTATTGGGATATCCC
AATGGCGCGCCGAGCTTGGCTCGAGCATGGTCATAGCTGTTTCCTGTGTGAAATTGTTATCCGCTCACAA
TTCCACACAACATACGAGCCGGAAGCATAAAGTGTAAAGCCTGGGGTGCCTAATGAGTGAGCTAACTCAC
ATTAATTGCGTTGCGCTCACTGCCCGCTTTCCAGTCGGGAAACCTGTCGTGCCAGCTGCATTAATGAATC
GGCCAACGCGCGGGGAGAGGCGGTTTGCGTATTGGGCGCTCTTCCGCTTCCTCGCTCACTGACTCGCTGC
GCTCGGTCGTTCGGCTGCGGCGAGCGGTATCAGCTCACTCAAAGGCGGTAATACGGTTATCCACAGAATC
AGGGGATAACGCAGGAAAGAACATGTGAGCAAAAGGCCAGCAAAAGGCCAGGAACCGTAAAAAGGCCGCG
TTGCTGGCGTTTTTCCATAGGCTCCGCCCCCCTGACGAGCATCACAAAAATCGACGCTCAAGTCAGAGGT
GGCGAAACCCGACAGGACTATAAAGATACCAGGCGTTTCCCCCTGGAAGCTCCCTCGTGCGCTCTCCTGT
TCCGACCCTGCCGCTTACCGGATACCTGTCCGCCTTTCTCCCTTCGGGAAGCGTGGCGCTTTCTCATAGC
TCACGCTGTAGGTATCTCAGTTCGGTGTAGGTCGTTCGCTCCAAGCTGGGCTGTGTGCACGAACCCCCCG
TTCAGCCCGACCGCTGCGCCTTATCCGGTAACTATCGTCTTGAGTCCAACCCGGTAAGACACGACTTATC
GCCACTGGCAGCAGCCACTGGTAACAGGATTAGCAGAGCGAGGTATGTAGGCGGTGCTACAGAGTTCTTG
AAGTGGTGGCCTAACTACGGCTACACTAGAAGAACAGTATTTGGTATCTGCGCTCTGCTGAAGCCAGTTA
CCTTCGGAAAAAGAGTTGGTAGCTCTTGATCCGGCAAACAAACCACCGCTGGTAGCGGTGGTTTTTTTGT
TTGCAAGCAGCAGATTACGCGCAGAAAAAAAGGATCTCAAGAAGATCCTTTGATCTTTTCTACGGGGTCT
GACGCTCAGTGGAACGAAAACTCACGTTAAGGGATTTTGGTCATGAGATTATCAAAAAGGATCTTCACCT
AGATCCTTTTAAATTAAAAATGAAGTTTTAAATCAATCTAAAGTATATATGAGTAAACTTGGTCTGACAG
TTAGAAAAACTCATCGAGCATCAAATGAAACTGCAATTTATTCATATCAGGATTATCAATACCATATTTT
TGAAAAAGCCGTTTCTGTAATGAAGGAGAAAACTCACCGAGGCAGTTCCATAGGATGGCAAGATCCTGGT
ATCGGTCTGCGATTCCGACTCGTCCAACATCAATACAACCTATTAATTTCCCCTCGTCAAAAATAAGGTT
ATCAAGTGAGAAATCACCATGAGTGACGACTGAATCCGGTGAGAATGGCAAAAGTTTATGCATTTCTTTC
CAGACTTGTTCAACAGGCCAGCCATTACGCTCGTCATCAAAATCACTCGCATCAACCAAACCGTTATTCA
TTCGTGATTGCGCCTGAGCGAGACGAAATACGCGATCGCTGTTAAAAGGACAATTACAAACAGGAATCGA
ATGCAACCGGCGCAGGAACACTGCCAGCGCATCAACAATATTTTCACCTGAATCAGGATATTCTTCTAAT
ACCTGGAATGCTGTTTTCCCAGGGATCGCAGTGGTGAGTAACCATGCATCATCAGGAGTACGGATAAAAT
GCTTGATGGTCGGAAGAGGCATAAATTCCGTCAGCCAGTTTAGTCTGACCATCTCATCTGTAACATCATT
GGCAACGCTACCTTTGCCATGTTTCAGAAACAACTCTGGCGCATCGGGCTTCCCATACAATCGATAGATT
GTCGCACCTGATTGCCCGACATTATCGCGAGCCCATTTATACCCATATAAATCAGCATCCATGTTGGAAT
TTAATCGCGGCCTAGAGCAAGACGTTTCCCGTTGAATATGGCTCATACTCTTCCTTTTTCAATATTATTG
AAGCATTTATCAGGGTTATTGTCTCATGAGCGGATACATATTTGAATGTATTTAGAAAAATAAACAAATA
GGGGTTCCGCGCACATTTCCCCGAAAAGTGCCACCTGACGTCTAAGAAACCATTATTATCATGACATTAA
CCTATAAAAATAGGCGTATCACGAGGCCCTTTCGTC
