>Addgene plasmid #121242 | pUC57-Kan_BR32_00090231 | addgene partial sequence | sequence record 237861 | M13-F20 5'-TGTAAAACGACGGCCAGT-3'
TTGGTCTCTAATGGCTAAATTGTTGCCAACTAAAGGTCATGGTGCTCCAGATGTTTGTTTGGGTGCTATG
TATAAAAAATCTGAAGGTGTTAAAGGTCCATCTGCTGTTAGATTTGTTGCTTATCCAGGTGGTGGTGATT
CTTTTAAACATGGTGGTAAATGGATTACTGTTATGGTTACTGATGATTGTCATTTGAGAAAAACTCCAAG
AGAAACTCCAGAAGGTTATACTTGGGAAACTAAAGCTATGGCTTGGTCTGATAAACCATCTAGAGAAGTT
GTTGTTGAAAGAGTTTGGGCTATTGATGATGTTATGTTTAATAGACAAAATAAACCAGGTCAATTGGATT
CTAGATTTAGAGGTTTTGATGAAAATGGTAAAATGTTGCCAATGCCAACTAGAGGTATTTTGTTTACTTG
TAAAGTTGATTTGTCTTTGGCTATTGATGTTGTTGAATGTGATGATTGAGCTTAGAGACCAAGTTCCATC
CCAATGGCGCGCCGAGCTTGGCTCGAGCATGGTCATAGCTGTTTCCTGTGTGAAATTGTTATCCGCTCAC
AATTCCACACAACATACGAGCCGGAAGCATAAAGTGTAAAGCCTGGGGTGCCTAATGAGTGAGCTAACTC
ACATTAATTGCGTTGCGCTCACTGCCCGCTTTCCAGTCGGGAAACCTGTCGTGCCAGCTGCATTAATGAA
TCGGCCAACGCGCGGGGAGAGGCGGTTTGCGTATTGGGCGCTCTTCCGCTTCCTCGCTCACTGACTCGCT
GCGCTCGGTCGTTCGGCTGCGGCGAGCGGTATCAGCTCACTCAAAGGCGGTAATACGGTTATCCACAGAA
TC
